>Addgene plasmid #218448 | pcDNA5_NLS-Halo-eGFP-BioID | addgene full sequence | sequence record 435624 | Addgene NGS Result
GACGGATCGGGAGATCTCCCGATCCCCTATGGTGCACTCTCAGTACAATCTGCTCTGATGCCGCATAGTT
AAGCCAGTATCTGCTCCCTGCTTGTGTGTTGGAGGTCGCTGAGTAGTGCGCGAGCAAAATTTAAGCTACA
ACAAGGCAAGGCTTGACCGACAATTGCATGAAGAATCTGCTTAGGGTTAGGCGTTTTGCGCTGCTTCGCG
ATGTACGGGCCAGATATACGCGTTGACATTGATTATTGACTAGTTATTAATAGTAATCAATTACGGGGTC
ATTAGTTCATAGCCCATATATGGAGTTCCGCGTTACATAACTTACGGTAAATGGCCCGCCTGGCTGACCG
CCCAACGACCCCCGCCCATTGACGTCAATAATGACGTATGTTCCCATAGTAACGCCAATAGGGACTTTCC
ATTGACGTCAATGGGTGGAGTATTTACGGTAAACTGCCCACTTGGCAGTACATCAAGTGTATCATATGCC
AAGTACGCCCCCTATTGACGTCAATGACGGTAAATGGCCCGCCTGGCATTATGCCCAGTACATGACCTTA
TGGGACTTTCCTACTTGGCAGTACATCTACGTATTAGTCATCGCTATTACCATGGTGATGCGGTTTTGGC
AGTACATCAATGGGCGTGGATAGCGGTTTGACTCACGGGGATTTCCAAGTCTCCACCCCATTGACGTCAA
TGGGAGTTTGTTTTGGCACCAAAATCAACGGGACTTTCCAAAATGTCGTAACAACTCCGCCCCATTGACG
CAAATGGGCGGTAGGCGTGTACGGTGGGAGGTCTATATAAGCAGAGCTCTCCCTATCAGTGATAGAGATC
TCCCTATCAGTGATAGAGATCGTCGACGAGCTCGTTTAGTGAACCGTCAGATCGCCTGGAGACGCCATCC
ACGCTGTTTTGACCTCCATAGAAGACACCGGGACCGATCCAGCCTCCGGACTCTAGCGTTTAAACTTAAG
CTTGGTACCGAGCTCGGATCCATGGGACCAAAAAAGAAAAGAAAAGTTGCTCCAGGCTCAGGTGCAGAAA
TCGGTACTGGCTTTCCATTCGACCCCCATTATGTGGAAGTCCTGGGCGAGCGCATGCACTACGTCGATGT
TGGTCCGCGCGATGGCACCCCTGTGCTGTTCCTGCACGGTAACCCGACCTCCTCCTACGTGTGGCGCAAC
ATCATCCCGCATGTTGCACCGACCCATCGCTGCATTGCTCCAGACCTGATCGGTATGGGCAAATCCGACA
AACCAGACCTGGGTTATTTCTTCGACGACCACGTCCGCTTCATGGATGCCTTCATCGAAGCCCTGGGTCT
GGAAGAGGTCGTCCTGGTCATTCACGACTGGGGCTCCGCTCTGGGTTTCCACTGGGCCAAGCGCAATCCA
GAGCGCGTCAAAGGTATTGCATTTATGGAGTTCATCCGCCCTATCCCGACCTGGGACGAATGGCCAGAAT
TTGCCCGCGAGACCTTCCAGGCCTTCCGCACCACCGACGTCGGCCGCAAGCTGATCATCGATCAGAACGT
TTTTATCGAGGGTACGCTGCCGATGGGTGTCGTCCGCCCGCTGACTGAAGTCGAGATGGACCATTACCGC
GAGCCGTTCCTGAATCCTGTTGACCGCGAGCCACTGTGGCGCTTCCCAAACGAGCTGCCAATCGCCGGTG
AGCCAGCGAACATCGTCGCGCTGGTCGAAGAATACATGGACTGGCTGCACCAGTCCCCTGTCCCGAAGCT
GCTGTTCTGGGGCACCCCAGGCGTTCTGATCCCACCGGCCGAAGCCGCTCGCCTGGCCAAAAGCCTGCCT
AACTGCAAGGCTGTGGACATCGGCCCGGGTCTGAATCTGCTGCAAGAAGACAACCCGGACCTGATCGGCA
GCGAGATCGCGCGCTGGCTGTCGACGCTCGAGAAGCCAACCCCAGCAGGCGGAGGCGCGCCAGGGTCTGG
CGTGAGCAAGGGCGAGGAGCTGTTCACCGGGGTGGTGCCCATCCTGGTCGAGCTGGACGGCGACGTAAAC
GGCCACAAGTTCAGCGTGTCCGGCGAGGGCGAGGGCGATGCCACCTACGGCAAGCTGACCCTGAAGTTCA
TCTGCACCACCGGCAAGCTGCCCGTGCCCTGGCCCACCCTCGTGACCACCCTGACCTACGGCGTGCAGTG
CTTCAGCCGCTACCCCGACCACATGAAGCAGCACGACTTCTTCAAGTCCGCCATGCCCGAAGGCTACGTC
CAGGAGCGCACCATCTTCTTCAAGGACGACGGCAACTACAAGACCCGCGCCGAGGTGAAGTTCGAGGGCG
ACACCCTGGTGAACCGCATCGAGCTGAAGGGCATCGACTTCAAGGAGGACGGCAACATCCTGGGGCACAA
GCTGGAGTACAACTACAACAGCCACAACGTCTATATCATGGCCGACAAGCAGAAGAACGGCATCAAGGTG
AACTTCAAGATCCGCCACAACATCGAGGACGGCAGCGTGCAGCTCGCCGACCACTACCAGCAGAACACCC
CCATCGGCGACGGCCCCGTGCTGCTGCCCGACAACCACTACCTGAGCACCCAGTCCGCCCTGAGCAAAGA
CCCCAACGAGAAGCGCGATCACATGGTCCTGCTGGAGTTCGTGACCGCCGCCGGGATCACTCTCGGCATG
GACGAGCTGTACAAGCTCGAGGACAAGGACAACACCGTGCCCCTGAAGCTGATCGCCCTGCTGGCCAACG
GCGAGTTCCACTCTGGCGAGCAGCTGGGAGAGACCCTGGGAATGAGCAGAGCCGCCATCAACAAGCACAT
CCAGACACTGAGAGACTGGGGAGTGGACGTGTTCACCGTGCCTGGCAAGGGCTACAGCCTGCCTGAGCCT
ATCCAGCTGCTGAACGCCAAGCAGATCCTGGGACAGCTGGATGGCGGAAGCGTGGCCGTGCTGCCTGTGA
TCGACTCCACCAATCAGTACCTGCTGGACAGAATCGGAGAGCTGAAGTCCGGCGACGCCTGCATCGCCGA
GTACCAGCAGGCTGGCAGAGGAGGCAGAGGACGGAAGTGGTTCAGCCCATTCGGAGCCAACCTGTACCTG
TCCATGTTCTGGAGACTGGAGCAGGGACCTGCTGCTGCCATCGGACTGAGTCTGGTGATCGGAATCGTGA
TGGCCGAGGTGCTGAGAAAGCTGGGAGCCGACAAGGTGAGAGTGAAGTGGCCTAATGACCTGTACCTCCA
GGACCGCAAGCTGGCTGGCATCCTGGTGGAGCTGACAGGCAAGACAGGCGATGCCGCTCAGATCGTGATC
GGAGCCGGAATCAACATGGCCATGAGAAGAGTGGAGGAGAGCGTGGTGAACCAGGGCTGGATCACCCTGC
AGGAGGCTGGCATCAACCTGGACCGGAACACCCTGGCCGCCATGCTGATCAGAGAGCTGAGAGCCGCTCT
GGAGCTGTTCGAGCAGGAGGGACTGGCTCCTTACCTGAGCAGATGGGAGAAGCTGGACAACTTCATCAAC
AGACCTGTGAAGCTGATCATCGGCGACAAGGAAATCTTCGGCATCTCCAGAGGAATCGACAAGCAGGGAG
CTCTGCTGCTGGAGCAGGACGGAATCATCAAGCCCTGGATGGGCGGAGAAATCTCCCTGAGAAGCGCAGA
GAAGTAAGGGCCCGTTTAAACCCGCTGATCAGCCTCGACTGTGCCTTCTAGTTGCCAGCCATCTGTTGTT
TGCCCCTCCCCCGTGCCTTCCTTGACCCTGGAAGGTGCCACTCCCACTGTCCTTTCCTAATAAAATGAGG
AAATTGCATCGCATTGTCTGAGTAGGTGTCATTCTATTCTGGGGGGTGGGGTGGGGCAGGACAGCAAGGG
GGAGGATTGGGAAGACAATAGCAGGCATGCTGGGGATGCGGTGGGCTCTATGGCTTCTGAGGCGGAAAGA
ACCAGCTGGGGCTCTAGGGGGTATCCCC
[124 nt withheld, positions 3949-4072]
C
[91 nt withheld, positions 4074-4164]
AGGGTGATGGTTCACGTACCTAGAAGTTCCTATTCCGAAGTTCCTATTCTCTAGAAAGTATAGGAACTTC
CTTGGCCAAAAAGCCTGAACTCACCGCGACGTCTGTCGAGAAGTTTCTGATCGAAAAGTTCGACAGCGTC
TCCGACCTGATGCAGCTCTCGGAGGGCGAAGAATCTCGTGCTTTCAGCTTCGATGTAGGAGGGCGTGGAT
ATGTCCTGCGGGTAAATAGCTGCGCCGATGGTTTCTACAAAGATCGTTATGTTTATCGGCACTTTGCATC
GGCCGCGCTCCCGATTCCGGAAGTGCTTGACATTGGGGAATTCAGCGAGAGCCTGACCTATTGCATCTCC
CGCCGTGCACAGGGTGTCACGTTGCAAGACCTGCCTGAAACCGAACTGCCCGCTGTTCTGCAGCCGGTCG
CGGAGGCCATGGATGCGATCGCTGCGGCCGATCTTAGCCAGACGAGCGGGTTCGGCCCATTCGGACCGCA
AGGAATCGGTCAATACACTACATGGCGTGATTTCATATGCGCGATTGCTGATCCCCATGTGTATCACTGG
CAAACTGTGATGGACGACACCGTCAGTGCGTCCGTCGCGCAGGCTCTCGATGAGCTGATGCTTTGGGCCG
AGGACTGCCCCGAAGTCCGGCACCTCGTGCACGCGGATTTCGGCTCCAACAATGTCCTGACGGACAATGG
CCGCATAACAGCGGTCATTGACTGGAGCGAGGCGATGTTCGGGGATTCCCAATACGAGGTCGCCAACATC
TTCTTCTGGAGGCCGTGGTTGGCTTGTATGGAGCAGCAGACGCGCTACTTCGAGCGGAGGCATCCGGAGC
TTGCAGGATCGCCGCGGCTCCGGGCGTATATGCTCCGCATTGGTCTTGACCAACTCTATCAGAGCTTGGT
TGACGGCAATTTCGATGATGCAGCTTGGGCGCAGGGTCGATGCGACGCAATCGTCCGATCCGGAGCCGGG
ACTGTCGGGCGTACACAAATCGCCCGCAGAAGCGCGGCCGTCTGGACCGATGGCTGTGTAGAAGTACTCG
CCGATAGTGGAAACCGACGCCCCAGCACTCGTCCGAGGGCAAAGGAATAGCACGTACTACGAGATTTCGA
TTCCACCGCCGCCTTCTATGAAAGGTTGGGCTTCGGAATCGTTTTCCGGGACGCCGGCTGGATGATCCTC
CAGCGCGGGGATCTCATGCTGGAGTTCTTCGCCCACCCCAACTTGTTTATTGCAGCTTATAATGGTTACA
AATAAAGCAATAGCATCACAAATTTCACAAATAAAGCATTTTTTTCACTGCATTCTAGTTGTGGTTTGTC
CAAACTCATCAATGTATCTTATCATGTCTGTATACCGTCGACCTCTAGCTAGAGCTTGGCGTAATCATGG
TCATAGCTGTTTCCTGTGTGAAATTGTTATCCGCTCACAATTCCACACAACATACGAGCCGGAAGCATAA
AGTGTAAAGCCTGGGGTGCCTAATGAGTGAGCTAACTCACATTAATTGCGTTGCGCTCACTGCCCGCTTT
CCAGTCGGGAAACCTGTCGTGCCAGCTGCATTAATGAATCGGCCAACGCGCGGGGAGAGGCGGTTTGCGT
ATTGGGCGCTCTTCCGCTTCCTCGCTCACTGACTCGCTGCGCTCGGTCGTTCGGCTGCGGCGAGCGGTAT
CAGCTCACTCAAAGGCGGTAATACGGTTATCCACAGAATCAGGGGATAACGCAGGAAAGAACATGTGAGC
AAAAGGCCAGCAAAAGGCCAGGAACCGTAAAAAGGCCGCGTTGCTGGCGTTTTTCCATAGGCTCCGCCCC
CCTGACGAGCATCACAAAAATCGACGCTCAAGTCAGAGGTGGCGAAACCCGACAGGACTATAAAGATACC
AGGCGTTTCCCCCTGGAAGCTCCCTCGTGCGCTCTCCTGTTCCGACCCTGCCGCTTACCGGATACCTGTC
CGCCTTTCTCCCTTCGGGAAGCGTGGCGCTTTCTCATAGCTCACGCTGTAGGTATCTCAGTTCGGTGTAG
GTCGTTCGCTCCAAGCTGGGCTGTGTGCACGAACCCCCCGTTCAGCCCGACCGCTGCGCCTTATCCGGTA
ACTATCGTCTTGAGTCCAACCCGGTAAGACACGACTTATCGCCACTGGCAGCAGCCACTGGTAACAGGAT
TAGCAGAGCGAGGTATGTAGGCGGTGCTACAGAGTTCTTGAAGTGGTGGCCTAACTACGGCTACACTAGA
AGAACAGTATTTGGTATCTGCGCTCTGCTGAAGCCAGTTACCTTCGGAAAAAGAGTTGGTAGCTCTTGAT
CCGGCAAACAAACCACCGCTGGTAGCGGTGGTTTTTTTGTTTGCAAGCAGCAGATTACGCGCAGAAAAAA
AGGATCTCAAGAAGATCCTTTGATCTTTTCTACGGGGTCTGACGCTCAGTGGAACGAAAACTCACGTTAA
GGGATTTTGGTCATGAGATTATCAAAAAGGATCTTCACCTAGATCCTTTTAAATTAAAAATGAAGTTTTA
AATCAATCTAAAGTATATATGAGTAAACTTGGTCTGACAGTTACCAATGCTTAATCAGTGAGGCACCTAT
CTCAGCGATCTGTCTATTTCGTTCATCCATAGTTGCCTGACTCCCCGTCGTGTAGATAACTACGATACGG
GAGGGCTTACCATCTGGCCCCAGTGCTGCAATGATACCGCGAGACCCACGCTCACCGGCTCCAGATTTAT
CAGCAATAAACCAGCCAGCCGGAAGGGCCGAGCGCAGAAGTGGTCCTGCAACTTTATCCGCCTCCATCCA
GTCTATTAATTGTTGCCGGGAAGCTAGAGTAAGTAGTTCGCCAGTTAATAGTTTGCGCAACGTTGTTGCC
ATTGCTACAGGCATCGTGGTGTCACGCTCGTCGTTTGGTATGGCTTCATTCAGCTCCGGTTCCCAACGAT
CAAGGCGAGTTACATGATCCCCCATGTTGTGCAAAAAAGCGGTTAGCTCCTTCGGTCCTCCGATCGTTGT
CAGAAGTAAGTTGGCCGCAGTGTTATCACTCATGGTTATGGCAGCACTGCATAATTCTCTTACTGTCATG
CCATCCGTAAGATGCTTTTCTGTGACTGGTGAGTACTCAACCAAGTCATTCTGAGAATAGTGTATGCGGC
GACCGAGTTGCTCTTGCCCGGCGTCAATACGGGATAATACCGCGCCACATAGCAGAACTTTAAAAGTGCT
CATCATTGGAAAACGTTCTTCGGGGCGAAAACTCTCAAGGATCTTACCGCTGTTGAGATCCAGTTCGATG
TAACCCACTCGTGCACCCAACTGATCTTCAGCATCTTTTACTTTCACCAGCGTTTCTGGGTGAGCAAAAA
CAGGAAGGCAAAATGCCGCAAAAAAGGGAATAAGGGCGACACGGAAATGTTGAATACTCATACTCTTCCT
TTTTCAATATTATTGAAGCATTTATCAGGGTTATTGTCTCATGAGCGGATACATATTTGAATGTATTTAG
AAAAATAAACAAATAGGGGTTCCGCGCACATTTCCCCGAAAAGTGCCACCTGACGTC
Features (pLannotate 1.2.2; 23 found; start..end, strand, type, name):
     28..80      -  misc_feature   bom (fragment): basis of mobility region from pBR322
    235..614     +  enhancer       CMV enhancer: human cytomegalovirus immediate early enhancer
    615..818     +  promoter       CMV promoter: human cytomegalovirus (CMV) immediate early promoter
    820..839     +  promoter       PLtetO-1 promoter (fragment): modified phage lambda PL promoter with tet operator sites (Lutz and Bujard, 1997)
    841..860     +  promoter       PLtetO-1 promoter (fragment): modified phage lambda PL promoter with tet operator sites (Lutz and Bujard, 1997)
    868..901     +  promoter       TRE3GV promoter (fragment): 3rd-generation Tet-responsive promoter that can be activated by binding of Tet-On® 3G, optimized for retroviral and lentiviral vectors
   1044..1923    +  CDS            HaloTag® (fragment): modified bacterial dehalogenase that forms covalent bonds with chloroalkane derivatives
   1962..2675    +  CDS            EGFP: EGFP is a basic (constitutively fluorescent) green fluorescent protein published in 1996, derived from Aequorea victoria. It is reported to be a rapidly-maturing weak dimer with moderate acid sensitivity.
   2685..3644    +  CDS            BirA(R118G): promiscuous R118G mutant of the E. coli biotin protein ligase (Cronan, 2005) also known as BirA* or BioID
   3679..3903    +  polyA_signal   bGH poly(A) signal: bovine growth hormone polyadenylation signal
   3907..3928    +  promoter       SV40 promoter (fragment): SV40 enhancer and early promoter
   3949..4182    +  rep_origin     f1 ori (fragment) (sequence partly withheld): f1 bacteriophage origin of replication; arrow indicates direction of (+) strand synthesis
   4187..4234    +  protein_bind   FRT: FLP-mediated recombination occurs in the 8-bp core sequence TCTAGAAA (Turan and Bode, 2011). FLP recombinase from the Saccharomyces cerevisiae 2μ plasmid
   4242..5264    +  CDS            HygR: aminoglycoside phosphotransferase from E. coli; aph(4)-Ia; confers resistance to hygromycin
   5274..5399    +  CDS            ble (fragment): BLE_KLEPN - Experimental evidence at protein level: Swiss-Prot protein existence level 1. Binding protein with a strong affinity to the bleomycin family of antibiotics. Binds to CL990; an antimitotic-antibiotic compound. From Klebsiella pneumoniae.
   5394..5515    +  polyA_signal   SV40 poly(A) signal: SV40 polyadenylation signal
   5588..5604    -  protein_bind   lac operator: The lac repressor binds to the lac operator to inhibit transcription in E. coli. This inhibition can be relieved by adding lactose or isopropyl-β-D-thiogalactopyranoside (IPTG). lac repressor encoded by lacI
   5612..5642    -  promoter       lac promoter: promoter for the E. coli lac operon
   5657..5678    -  protein_bind   CAP binding site: CAP binding activates transcription in the presence of cAMP. E. coli catabolite activator protein
   5691..5783    -  CDS            lacI (fragment): lac repressor; lacI; The lac repressor binds to the lac operator to inhibit transcription in E. coli. This inhibition can be relieved by adding lactose or isopropyl-β-D-thiogalactopyranoside (IPTG).
   5966..6554    -  rep_origin     ori: high-copy-number ColE1/pMB1/pBR322/pUC origin of replication
   6725..7585    -  CDS            AmpR: β-lactamase; bla; confers resistance to ampicillin, carbenicillin, and related antibiotics
   7586..7690    -  promoter       AmpR promoter: bla
