[The description below was written by a language model from this plasmid's Addgene catalogue record and pLannotate feature annotations shown in this document.]
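Description:
pcDNA5_NLS-Halo-eGFP-BioID is a mammalian expression plasmid of about 7.7 kb built on a pcDNA5 backbone and designed for stable, site-specific integration into Flp-In host cell lines. In E. coli it is maintained through a high-copy ColE1/pUC-type origin and selected with ampicillin via the β-lactamase gene. For mammalian work, the backbone carries an FRT site placed directly upstream of a hygromycin resistance coding sequence followed by an SV40 polyadenylation signal. No full promoter is annotated in front of HygR, consistent with the Flp-In design, in which FLP-mediated recombination at a genomic FRT site places the marker behind a resident promoter so that only correct integrants become hygromycin resistant.

The roughly 2.6 kb insert, cloned between HindIII and ApaI, encodes a single fusion protein driven by the CMV enhancer/promoter and terminated by the bGH polyadenylation signal. Short tet-operator-like fragments are annotated just downstream of the CMV promoter, which suggests a tetracycline-regulatable (FRT/TO-type) version of the backbone, although the record does not say so explicitly. The fusion consists of a nuclear localisation signal (named in the record but not separately annotated), HaloTag, a modified Rhodococcus dehalogenase that bonds covalently to chloroalkane ligands, EGFP for fluorescent visualisation, and BirA(R118G), the promiscuous E. coli biotin ligase used in BioID. Together these parts give a nucleus-targeted, trackable enzyme that can be covalently loaded with a chloroalkane-bearing molecule and then biotinylates nearby proteins. The associated publication concerns profiling the interactome of oligonucleotide drugs by proximity biotinylation, which fits this design.
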