Addgene plasmid #218448: pcDNA5_NLS-Halo-eGFP-BioID
Purpose: expresses the NLS-Halo-eGFP-BioID fusion protein via stable Flp-In integration
Depositing lab: Thorsten Stafforst. Depositing organization: Eberhard Karls Universitaet Tuebingen. Publication: Profiling the interactome of oligonucleotide drugs by proximity biotinylation. Hanswillemenke A, Hofacker DT, Sorgenfrei M, Fruhner C, Franz-Wachtel M, Schwarzer D, Macek B, Stafforst T. Nat Chem Biol. 2024 Jan 17. doi: 10.1038/s41589-023-01530-z. PubMed 38233583.
Backbone
  Vector backbone: pcDNA5
  Backbone size w/o insert (bp): 5084
  Total vector size (bp): 7709
  Vector type: Mammalian Expression
  Selectable markers: Hygromycin
Growth in bacteria
  Bacterial resistance: Ampicillin, 100 μg/mL
  Growth temperature: 37°C
  Growth strain: DH5alpha
  Copy number: Unknown
Gene/Insert
  Gene/Insert name: NLS-Halo-eGFP-BirA
  Species: E. coli, Rhodococcus rhodochrous, Aequorea victoria
  Insert size (bp): 2625
  Promoter: CMV
  Cloning method: Restriction Enzyme; 5′ cloning site HindIII (not destroyed); 3′ cloning site ApaI (not destroyed)
  Sequencing primers: 5′ TTAAGCTTGGTACCGAGCTCGGATCC; 3′ GATGGCTGGCAACTAGAAGGCACAG
Terms and licenses: Academic/Nonprofit Terms; Industry Terms: Not Available to Industry
How to cite: pcDNA5_NLS-Halo-eGFP-BioID was a gift from Thorsten Stafforst (Addgene plasmid # 218448 ; http://n2t.net/addgene:218448 ; RRID:Addgene_218448)
